>Addgene plasmid #194177 | pCMV6-MPP8-6xHis | addgene full sequence | sequence record 382012 | Addgene NGS Result
AACAAAATATTAACGCTTACAATTTCCATTCGCCATTCAGGCTGCGCAACTGTTGGGAAGGGCGATCGGT
GCGGGCCTCTTCGCTATTACGCCAGCTGGCGAAAGGGGGATGTGCTGCAAGGCGATTAAGTTGGGTAACG
CCAGGGTTTTCCCAGTCACGACGTTGTAAAACGACGGCCAGTGCCAAGCTGATCTATACATTGAATCAAT
ATTGGCAATTAGCCATATTAGTCATTGGTTATATAGCATAAATCAATATTGGCTATTGGCCATTGCATAC
GTTGTATCTATATCATAATATGTACATTTATATTGGCTCATGTCCAATATGACCGCCATGTTGACATTGA
TTATTGACTAGTTATTAATAGTAATCAATTACGGGGTCATTAGTTCATAGCCCATATATGGAGTTCCGCG
TTACATAACTTACGGTAAATGGCCCGCCTGGCTGACCGCCCAACGACCCCCGCCCATTGACGTCAATAAT
GACGTATGTTCCCATAGTAACGCCAATAGGGACTTTCCATTGACGTCAATGGGTGGAGTATTTACGGTAA
ACTGCCCACTTGGCAGTACATCAAGTGTATCATATGCCAAGTCCGCCCCCTATTGACGTCAATGACGGTA
AATGGCCCGCCTGGCATTATGCCCAGTACATGACCTTACGGGACTTTCCTACTTGGCAGTACATCTACGT
ATTAGTCATCGCTATTACCATGGTGATGCGGTTTTGGCAGTACACCAATGGGCGTGGATAGCGGTTTGAC
TCACGGGGATTTCCAAGTCTCCACCCCATTGACGTCAATGGGAGTTTGTTTTGGCACCAAAATCAACGGG
ACTTTCCAAAATGTCGTAATAACCCCGCCCCGTTGACGCAAATGGGCGGTAGGCGTGTACGGTGGGAGGT
CTATATAAGCAGAGCTCGTTTAGTGAACCGTCAGAATTTTGTAATACGACTCACTATAGGGCGGCCGGGA
ATTCGTCGACTGGATCCAGTACCGAGGAGATCTGCGCCGCGATCGCCATGGAGCAGGTTGCGGAGGGAGC
AAGGGTGACCGCAGTCCCTGTGTCAGCTGCCGACAGCACTGAGGAGTTGGCCGAAGTCGAAGAAGGAGTT
GGAGTAGTGGGCGAAGATAATGACGCAGCCGCGAGAGGAGCGGAGGCCTTTGGCGACAGTGAGGAGGACG
GAGAGGATGTGTTCGAGGTGGAGAAGATCCTGGACATGAAGACCGAGGGGGGTAAAGTTCTTTACAAAGT
TCGCTGGAAAGGCTATACATCGGATGATGATACCTGGGAGCCCGAGATTCACCTGGAGGACTGTAAAGAA
GTGCTTCTTGAATTTAGGAAGAAAATTGCAGAGAACAAAGCCAAAGCAGTCAGGAAGGATATTCAGAGAC
TATCCTTAAATAACGACATATTTGAGGCGAACTCTGATAGCGATCAGCAAAGTGAGACAAAAGAAGATAC
TTCCCCAAAGAAGAAAAAGAAAAAATTGAGGCAGAGAGAAGAGAAAAGCCCAGATGATCTGAAAAAGAAA
AAAGCAAAGGCCGGGAAGCTAAAAGACAAGTCCAAACCAGACCTGGAGAGCTCCTTGGAAAGTTTAGTTT
TTGATTTAAGGACAAAGAAAAGAATTTCTGAAGCCAAAGAAGAACTAAAGGAGTCCAAAAAGCCCAAAAA
AGATGAAGTAAAAGAAACAAAAGAATTAAAGAAAGTTAAAAAGGGTGAAATAAGAGATTTAAAGACGAAA
ACAAGAGAAGATCCCAAAGAAAATAGAAAAACAAAAAAAGAAAAATTTGTCGAATCCCAGGTGGAATCTG
AATCAAGTGTACTTAATGATTCTCCCTTTCCAGAGGATGACAGTGAAGGGCTACATTCCGACAGCAGAGA
AGAGAAACAAAACACTAAAAGTGCAAGAGAGAGAGCAGGGCAGGACATGGGGCTGGAGCATGGCTTTGAG
AAGCCCCTAGACAGTGCCATGAGTGCTGAGGAGGATACCGATGTCAGAGGCAGGAGGAAAAAGAAGACCC
CGAGAAAGGCTGAGGACACTAGAGAGAACAGGAAGCTAGAGAACAAGAACGCTTTCTTAGAGAAGAAAAC
TGTGCCTAAAAAGCAGAGGAATCAAGACAGAAGCAAAAGTGCTGCAGAGTTAGAGAAGCTGATGCCTGTA
TCTGCCCAAACGCCAAAGGGCCGGAGGTTGAGCGGGGAAGAGAGAGGCCTCTGGTCCACGGACTCAGCCG
AGGAGGACAAAGAAACCAAAAGAAATGAATCCAAAGAAAAATATCAGAAAAGGCATGATTCTGACAAGGA
AGAAAAAGGCAGAAAAGAGCCAAAAGGATTAAAGACACTTAAGGAAATCAGAAATGCATTTGATTTATTT
AAATTAACTCCAGAAGAAAAAAATGATGTTTCTGAGAATAATCGGAAAAGGGAAGAAATACCACTGGATT
TTAAAACCATAGACGATCACAAAACCAAGGAAAACAAACAGTCACTTAAAGAAAGGAGAAACACCAGAGA
CGAAACGGATACTTGGGCATACATTGCTGCAGAAGGTGATCAGGAGGTTTTAGACAGCGTGTGCCAAGCA
GATGAGAATTCAGATGGCAGGCAGCAGATTCTGAGTTTGGGCATGGACCTGCAGTTGGAATGGATGAAGT
TGGAAGATTTCCAAAAGCACCTTGATGGGAAAGATGAGAATTTTGCTGCAACAGATGCAATTCCAAGTAA
TGTGTTAAGGGATGCTGTGAAAAATGGGGATTATATTACTGTAAAAGTTGCACTTAATTCAAATGAAGAA
TATAACCTGGACCAAGAGGATTCCAGTGGAATGACACTGGTGATGCTTGCCGCCGCCGGAGGGCAGGACG
ACCTCCTGCGACTCCTCATCACAAAAGGCGCGAAAGTGAACGGTCGGCAGAAGAACGGGACCACCGCCCT
CATTCATGCTGCAGAGAAGAACTTTTTAACAACAGTGGCTATTCTTTTGGAAGCAGGAGCTTTTGTAAAT
GTCCAGCAAAGCAATGGTGAGACTGCACTGATGAAGGCCTGTAAAAGAGGAAATTCAGACATCGTACGAC
TCGTAATTGAATGTGGAGCTGACTGCAATATTTTGTCAAAGCACCAGAATAGTGCCCTGCACTTTGCGAA
GCAGTCTAACAATGTGCTTGTGTACGACTTGCTGAAGAACCATTTAGAGACACTTTCAAGAGTAGCAGAA
GAGACAATAAAGGATTACTTTGAAGCTCGCCTTGCTCTGCTAGAACCAGTTTTTCCAATCGCATGTCATC
GACTCTGTGAGGGTCCAGATTTTTCAACAGATTTCAATTACAAACCCCCACAGAACATACCAGAAGGCTC
TGGCATCCTGCTGTTTATCTTCCATGCAAACTTTTTGGGTAAAGAAGTTATTGCTCGGCTCTGTGGACCG
TGTAGTGTACAAGCTGTAGTTCTGAATGATAAATTTCAGCTTCCTGTTTTTCTGGACAGTCATTTTGTTT
ACTCATTCAGCCCTGTTGCAGGTCCCAATAAACTCTTCATAAGGTTGACAGAAGCACCCTCTGCCAAGGT
TAAGTTGCTAATAGGTGCATACAGAGTGCAGCTGCAGACGCGTCATCATCATCACCACCACTAAACGGCC
GGCCGCGGTCATAGCTGTTTCCTGAACAGATCCCGGGTGGCATCCCTGTGACCCCTCCCCAGTGCCTCTC
CTGGCCCTGGAAGTTGCCACTCCAGTGCCCACCAGCCTTGTCCTAATAAAATTAAGTTGCATCATTTTGT
CTGACTAGGTGTCCTTCTATAATATTATGGGGTGGAGGGGGGTGGTATGGAGCAAGGGGCAAGTTGGGAA
GACAACCTGTAGGGCCTGCGGGGTCTATTGGGAACCAAGCTGGAGTGCAGTGGCACAATCTTGGCTCACT
GCAATCTCCGCCTCCTGGGTTCAAGCGATTCTCCTGCCTCAGCCTCCCGAGTTGTTGGGATTCCAGGCAT
GCATGACCAGGCTCAGCTAATTTTTGTTTTTTTGGTAGAGACGGGGTTTCACCATATTGGCCAGGCTGGT
CTCCAACTCCTAATCTCAGGTGATCTACCCACCTTGGCCTCCCAAATTGCTGGGATTACAGGCGTGAACC
ACTGCTCCCTTCCCTGTCCTTCTGATTTTAAAATAACTATACCAGCAGGAGGACGTCCAGACACAGCATA
GGCTACCTGGCCATGCCCAACCGGTGGGACATTTGAGTTGCTTGCTTGGCACTGTCCTCTCATGCGTTGG
GTCCACTCAGTAGATGCCTGTTGAATTGGGTACGCGGCCAGCGGCGAGCGGTATCAGCTCACTCAAAGGC
GGTAATACGGTTATCCACAGAATCAGGGGATAACGCAGGAAAGAACATGTGAGCAAAAGGCCAGCAAAAG
GCCAGGAACCGTAAAAAGGCCGCGTTGCTGGCGTTTTTCCATAGGCTCCGCCCCCCTGACGAGCATCACA
AAAATCGACGCTCAAGTCAGAGGTGGCGAAACCCGACAGGACTATAAAGATACCAGGCGTTTCCCCCTGG
AAGCTCCCTCGTGCGCTCTCCTGTTCCGACCCTGCCGCTTACCGGATACCTGTCCGCCTTTCTCCCTTCG
GGAAGCGTGGCGCTTTCTCATAGCTCACGCTGTAGGTATCTCAGTTCGGTGTAGGTCGTTCGCTCCAAGC
TGGGCTGTGTGCACGAACCCCCCGTTCAGCCCGACCGCTGCGCCTTATCCGGTAACTATCGTCTTGAGTC
CAACCCGGTAAGACACGACTTATCGCCACTGGCAGCAGCCACTGGTAACAGGATTAGCAGAGCGAGGTAT
GTAGGCGGTGCTACAGAGTTCTTGAAGTGGTGGCCTAACTACGGCTACACTAGAAGAACAGTATTTGGTA
TCTGCGCTCTGCTGAAGCCAGTTACCTTCGGAAAAAGAGTTGGTAGCTCTTGATCCGGCAAACAAACCAC
CGCTGGTAGCGGTGGTTTTTTTGTTTGCAAGCAGCAGATTACGCGCAGAAAAAAAGGATCTCAAGAAGAT
CCTTTGATCTTTTCTACGGGGTCTGACGCTCAGTGGAACGAAAACTCACGTTAAGGGATTTTGGTCATGA
GATTATCAAAAAGGATCTTCACCTAGATCCTTTTAAATTAAAAATGAAGTTTTAAATCAATCTAAAGTAT
ATATGAGTAACCTGAGGCTATGGCAGGGCCTGCCGCCCCGACGTTGGCTGCGAGCCCTGGGCCTTCACCC
GAACTTGGGGGGTGGGGTGGGGAAAAGGAAGAAACGCGGGCGTATTGGCCCCAATGGGGTCTCGGTGGGG
TATCGACAGAGTGCCAGCCCTGGGACCGAACCCCGCGTTTATGAACAAACGACCCAACACCGTGCGTTTT
ATTCTGTCTTTTTATTGCCGTCATAGCGCGGGTTCCTTCCGGTATTGTCTCCTTCCGTGTTTCAGTTAGC
CTCCCCCTAGGGTGGGCGAAGAACTCCAGCATGAGATCCCCGCGCTGGAGGATCATCCAGCCGGCGTCCC
GGAAAACGATTCCGAAGCCCAACCTTTCATAGAAGGCGGCGGTGGAATCGAAATCTCGTGATGGCAGGTT
GGGCGTCGCTTGGTCGGTCATTTCGAACCCCAGAGTCCCGCTCAGAAGAACTCGTCAAGAAGGCGATAGA
AGGCGATGCGCTGCGAATCGGGAGCGGCGATACCGTAAAGCACGAGGAAGCGGTCAGCCCATTCGCCGCC
AAGCTCTTCAGCAATATCACGGGTAGCCAACGCTATGTCCTGATAGCGATCCGCCACACCCAGCCGGCCA
CAGTCGATGAATCCAGAAAAGCGGCCATTTTCCACCATGATATTCGGCAAGCAGGCATCGCCATGGGTCA
CGACGAGATCCTCGCCGTCGGGCATGCTCGCCTTGAGCCTGGCGAACAGTTCGGCTGGCGCGAGCCCCTG
ATGCTCTTCGTCCAGATCATCCTGATCGACAAGACCGGCTTCCATCCGAGTACGTGCTCGCTCGATGCGA
TGTTTCGCTTGGTGGTCGAATGGGCAGGTAGCCGGATCAAGCGTATGCAGCCGCCGCATTGCATCAGCCA
TGATGGATACTTTCTCGGCAGGAGCAAGGTGAGATGACAGGAGATCCTGCCCCGGCACTTCGCCCAATAG
CAGCCAGTCCCTTCCCGCTTCAGTGACAACGTCGAGCACAGCTGCGCAAGGAACGCCCGTCGTGGCCAGC
CACGATAGCCGCGCTGCCTCGTCTTGCAGTTCATTCAGGGCACCGGACAGGTCGGTCTTGACAAAAAGAA
CCGGGCGCCCCTGCGCTGACAGCCGGAACACGGCGGCATCAGAGCAGCCGATTGTCTGTTGTGCCCAGTC
ATAGCCGAATAGCCTCTCCACCCAAGCGGCCGGAGAACCTGCGTGCAATCCATCTTGTTCAATCATGCGA
AACGATCCTCATCCTGTCTCTTGATCGATCTTTGCAAAAGCCTAGGCCTCCAAAAAAGCCTCCTCACTAC
TTCTGGAATAGCTCAGAGGCCGAGGCGGCCTCGGCCTCTGCATAAATAAAAAAAATTAGTCAGCCATGGG
GCGGAGAATGGGCGGAACTGGGCGGAGTTAGGGGCGGGATGGGCGGAGTTAGGGGCGGGACTATGGTTGC
TGACTAATTGAGATGCATGCTTTGCATACTTCTGCCTGCTGGGGAGCCTGGGGACTTTCCACACCTGGTT
GCTGACTAATTGAGATGCATGCTTTGCATACTTCTGCCTGCTGGGGAGCCTGGGGACTTTCCACACCCTA
ACTGACACACATTCCACAGCTGGTTCTTTCCGCCTCAGGACTCTTCCTTTTTCAATATTATTGAAGCATT
TATCAGGGTTATTGTCTCATGAGCGGATACATATTTGAATGTATTTAGAAAAATAAACAAATAGGGGTTC
CGCGCACATTTCCCCGAAAAGTGCCACCTG
[124 nt withheld, positions 6961-7084]
C
[91 nt withheld, positions 7086-7176]
A
[49 nt withheld, positions 7178-7226]
CCTTTGACGTTGGAGTCCACGTTCTTT
[37 nt withheld, positions 7254-7290]
ACCCTATCTCGGTCTATTCTTTTGATTTATAAGGGATTTTGCCGATTTCGGCCTATTGGTTAAAAAATGA
GCTGATTTAACAAAAATTTAACGCGAATTTT
Features (pLannotate 1.2.2; 15 found; start..end, strand, type, name):
      1..25      +  rep_origin     M13 ori (fragment): M13 bacteriophage origin of replication; arrow indicates direction of (+) strand synthesis
     29..183     -  CDS            lacZα (fragment): LacZα fragment of β-galactosidase; lacZ fragment
    343..722     +  enhancer       CMV enhancer: human cytomegalovirus immediate early enhancer
    724..923     +  promoter       CMV promoter: human cytomegalovirus (CMV) immediate early promoter
    952..970     +  promoter       T7 promoter: promoter for bacteriophage T7 RNA polymerase
   1028..3607    +  CDS            MPHOSPH8: MPP8_HUMAN - Also known as MPP8. Experimental evidence at protein level: Swiss-Prot protein existence level 1. Heterochromatin component that specifically recognizes and binds methylated 'Lys-9' of histone H3 (H3K9me) and promotes recruitment of proteins that mediate epigenetic repression (PubMed:20871592, PubMed:26022416). Mediates recruitment of the HUSH complex to H3K9me3 sites: the HUSH complex is recruited to genomic loci rich in H3K9me3 and is required to maintain transcriptional silencing by promoting recruitment of SETDB1, a histone methyltransferase that mediates further deposition of
   3675..4297    +  polyA_signal   hGH poly(A) signal: human growth hormone polyadenylation signal
   4446..5034    -  rep_origin     ori: high-copy-number ColE1/pMB1/pBR322/pUC origin of replication
   5256..5272    +  polyA_signal   bGH poly(A) signal (fragment): bovine growth hormone polyadenylation signal
   5363..5410    -  polyA_signal   HSV TK poly(A) signal: herpes simplex virus thymidine kinase polyadenylation signal (Cole and Stacy, 1985)
   5469..5621    -  CDS            ble (fragment): BLE_KLEPN - Experimental evidence at protein level: Swiss-Prot protein existence level 1. Binding protein with a strong affinity to the bleomycin family of antibiotics. Binds to CL990; an antimitotic-antibiotic compound. From Klebsiella pneumoniae.
   5642..6436    -  CDS            NeoR/KanR: aminoglycoside phosphotransferase from Tn5; aph(3')-II (or nptII); confers resistance to neomycin, kanamycin, and G418 (Geneticin®)
   6471..6828    -  promoter       SV40 promoter: SV40 enhancer and early promoter
   6830..6934    -  promoter       AmpR promoter: bla
   6961..7389    +  rep_origin     f1 ori (sequence partly withheld): f1 bacteriophage origin of replication; arrow indicates direction of (+) strand synthesis
