[The description below was written by a language model from this plasmid's Addgene catalogue record and pLannotate feature annotations shown in this document.]
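Description:
pCMV6-MPP8-6xHis is a mammalian expression plasmid of about 7.4 kb, built on the pCMV6 backbone, that drives production of human MPHOSPH8 (M-phase phosphoprotein 8, MPP8) carrying a 6xHis tag. The MPHOSPH8 coding sequence sits downstream of the human cytomegalovirus immediate-early enhancer and promoter, which give strong constitutive transcription in most mammalian cell lines, and is followed by the human growth hormone polyadenylation signal. A T7 promoter lies between the CMV promoter and the insert, so it could in principle be used for in vitro transcription or as a sequencing priming site. The catalogue lists the His tag as N-terminal on the insert, but the feature table does not annotate the tag separately, so its position cannot be confirmed from the annotation. The cloning sites used are not recorded.

For propagation in bacteria the plasmid has a high-copy ColE1/pUC-type origin and is selected with kanamycin. The resistance gene is the Tn5 aminoglycoside phosphotransferase (NeoR/KanR), placed behind both a bacterial bla-type promoter and the SV40 enhancer/early promoter and terminated by the HSV TK poly(A) signal. This one marker therefore gives kanamycin resistance in E. coli and should allow G418 selection of stably transfected mammalian cells. An f1 origin is also present, along with small remnants of lacZα, M13 ori, ble and bGH poly(A) that appear to be backbone leftovers.

MPP8 is a heterochromatin protein that binds H3K9-methylated histone H3 and recruits the HUSH silencing complex. The stated purpose is simply expression of the tagged protein, which would suit overexpression and His-based detection or pull-down.
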