Addgene plasmid #194177: pCMV6-MPP8-6xHis
Purpose: Expresses MPP8-6xHis tagged
Depositing lab: Ralf Brandes & Matthias Leisegang. Depositing organization: Goethe-Universitaet Frankfurt am Main.
Backbone
  Vector backbone: pCMV6
  Vector type: Mammalian Expression
Growth in bacteria
  Bacterial resistance: Kanamycin, 50 μg/mL
  Growth temperature: 37°C
  Growth strain: DH5alpha
  Copy number: High Copy
Gene/Insert
  Gene/Insert name: MPHOSPH8 (alt name: M-Phase Phosphoprotein, Mpp8)
  Species: H. sapiens (human)
  Entrez Gene: MPHOSPH8 (a.k.a. HSMPP8, TWA3, mpp8)
  Promoter: CMV
  Tag / fusion protein: 6xHis (N terminal on insert)
  Cloning method: Restriction Enzyme; 5′ cloning site Unknown (unknown if destroyed)
Terms and licenses: Academic/Nonprofit Terms; Industry Terms: Not Available to Industry
How to cite: pCMV6-MPP8-6xHis was a gift from Ralf Brandes & Matthias Leisegang (Addgene plasmid # 194177 ; http://n2t.net/addgene:194177 ; RRID:Addgene_194177)
